>Addgene plasmid #21865 | ATF4 19: (SL)RLuc.5’ATF4.GFP | addgene partial sequence | sequence record 27672 | 21865 with EGFP-N
GCTCCTCGCCCTTGCTCACCATGGTGGCGACCGGTGGATCCCCCACCTCCAGATAGTCATCTAAGAGACC
TAGGCTTTCTTCAGCCCCCAAACCCGACTGGTCGAAGGGGGACATCAAGTCCCCCGCCAACACTTCGCTG
TTCAGGAAGCTCATCTCGGTCATGTTGTGGGGCTTTGCTGGATTCCAGGAATGTGCTTAACTCGAAGGTA
TCTTTGTCCGTTACAGCAACACTGCTGCTGGATTTCGTGAAGAGCGCCATGGCTTAGGCCGGTGGGGGTT
GCCGCTGCAGAGCCTGGTGCTGCTGCCGCCGCTGCAAAGGCCAACGCTGCCGCAGGCACTGCTGCCTCTA
ATACGCCATGGTGGCCGCAAGCCCTGCGGGAGGGGAAGAGGAAAGGGACACCCGAGCGCACAACTCAAAC
CGGCAGACAGCAAGCAGAAAAGCTTGAGCTCGAGATCCTAGTTTATTGTTCATTTTTGAGAACTCGCTCA
ACGAACGATTTGATATATTTTCCCATTTCATCAGGTGCATCTTCTTGCGAAAAATGAAGACCTTTTACTT
TGACAAATTCAGTATTAGGAAACTTCTTGGCACCTTCAACAATAGCATTGGAAAAGAATCCTGGGTCCGA
TTCAATAAACATTTTTGGTAAATCATCAC
