[The description below was written by a language model from this plasmid's Addgene catalogue record.]
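Description:
ATF4 19: (SL)RLuc.5'ATF4.GFP is a mammalian expression plasmid built on the pcDNA3 backbone and designed as a translational reporter for the mouse Atf4 mRNA leader. The sequencing primers listed (CMV forward and BGH reverse) are consistent with the standard pcDNA3 arrangement, in which the insert sits between the CMV immediate-early promoter and the bovine growth hormone polyadenylation signal. The record lists kanamycin as the bacterial selection, which differs from the ampicillin resistance usually associated with pcDNA3. It is described as high copy and is propagated in a recombination-deficient strain, a choice often made for inserts with repeats or strong secondary structure. A neomycin resistance marker allows G418 selection of transfected mammalian cells.

The insert is mouse ATF4 sequence carrying EGFP fused at its C-terminal end, so GFP reports translation initiating at the ATF4 start codon. The recorded modification is a stem-loop placed upstream of ATF4. The construct name suggests a stem-loop followed by a Renilla luciferase element ahead of the ATF4 5' region, but no feature table is provided, so the exact order and boundaries of these parts, and how much ATF4 sequence is included, cannot be confirmed. A stable stem-loop near the 5' end of a transcript generally impedes scanning by cap-recruited ribosomes, so such a design can test whether downstream translation depends on scanning from the 5' end.

The associated work concerns translation reinitiation at alternative upstream open reading frames as a mechanism controlling gene expression during the integrated stress response. This plasmid fits as one of a series of reporter variants used to dissect that regulation of ATF4 translation.
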