Addgene plasmid #21865: ATF4 19: (SL)RLuc.5’ATF4.GFP
Depositing lab: David Ron. Depositing organization: NYU Grossman School of Medicine. Publication: Translation reinitiation at alternative open reading frames regulates gene expression in an integrated stress response. Lu PD, Harding HP, Ron D. J Cell Biol. 2004 Oct 11. 167(1):27-33. 10.1083/jcb.200408003 PubMed 15479734.
Backbone
  Vector backbone: pcDNA3
  Backbone manufacturer: Invitrogen
  Backbone size w/o insert (bp): 5446
  Vector type: Mammalian Expression
  Selectable markers: Neomycin (select with G418)
Growth in bacteria
  Bacterial resistance: Kanamycin, 50 μg/mL
  Growth temperature: 37°C
  Growth strain: Stbl2
  Growth instructions: Stbl2
  Copy number: High Copy
Gene/Insert
  Gene/Insert name: ATF4
  Species: M. musculus (mouse)
  Mutation: Stem Loop upstream of ATF4
  Entrez Gene: Atf4 (a.k.a. Atf-4, C/ATF, CREB-2, CREB2, TAXREB67)
  Tag / fusion protein: EGFP (C terminal on insert)
  Cloning method: Restriction Enzyme
  Sequencing primers: 5′ CMV-F; 3′ BGH-rev
Terms and licenses: Academic/Nonprofit Terms; Industry Terms: Not Available to Industry
How to cite: ATF4 19: (SL)RLuc.5’ATF4.GFP was a gift from David Ron (Addgene plasmid # 21865 ; http://n2t.net/addgene:21865 ; RRID:Addgene_21865)
